Addgene plasmid #134990: pLKO5-SgHottip-GFP-CRISPRa
Purpose: dCas9-mediated activation of HOTTIP in mammalian cells
Depositing lab: Suming Huang. Depositing organization: Pennsylvania State University, College of Medicine. Publication: HOTTIP lncRNA Promotes Hematopoietic Stem Cell Self-Renewal Leading to AML-like Disease in Mice. Luo H, Zhu G, Xu J, Lai Q, Yan B, Guo Y, Fung TK, Zeisig BB, Cui Y, Zha J, Cogle C, Wang F, Xu B, Yang FC, Li W, So CWE, Qiu Y, Xu M, Huang S. Cancer Cell. 2019 Dec 9;36(6):645-659.e8. doi: 10.1016/j.ccell.2019.10.011. Epub 2019 Nov 27. PubMed 31786140.
Backbone
  Vector backbone: pLKO5.sgRNA.EFS.GFP
  Backbone manufacturer: Benjamin Ebert LAB
  Backbone size w/o insert (bp): 7408
  Total vector size (bp): 7428
  Modifications to backbone: BsmBI cut for SgRNA insert
  Vector type: Mammalian Expression, Bacterial Expression, Lentiviral
  Selectable markers: GFP
Growth in bacteria
  Bacterial resistance: Ampicillin, 100 μg/mL
  Growth temperature: 37°C
  Growth strain: NEB Stable
  Copy number: High Copy
Gene/Insert
  Gene/Insert name: HOTTIP (alt name: HOXA-AS6)
  gRNA/shRNA sequence: GGCCGCGCACCATTCACCCG
  Species: H. sapiens (human)
  GenBank ID: NC_000007.14
  Entrez Gene: HOTTIP (a.k.a. HOXA-AS6, HOXA13-AS1, NCRNA00213)
  Promoter: U6
  Tag / fusion protein: GFP (N terminal on backbone)
  Cloning method: Unknown
  Sequencing primers: 5′ GACTATCATATGCTTACCGT
Terms and licenses: Academic/Nonprofit Terms; Industry Terms: Not Available to Industry
How to cite: pLKO5-SgHottip-GFP-CRISPRa was a gift from Suming Huang (Addgene plasmid # 134990 ; http://n2t.net/addgene:134990 ; RRID:Addgene_134990)
