[The description below was written by a language model from this plasmid's Addgene catalogue record and pLannotate feature annotations shown in this document.]
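Description:
pLKO5-SgHottip-GFP-CRISPRa is a third-generation-style, self-inactivating HIV-1 lentiviral transfer plasmid built on the pLKO5.sgRNA.EFS.GFP backbone. It delivers a single guide RNA directed at the human long non-coding RNA gene HOTTIP (also called HOXA-AS6). In E. coli it is maintained through a high-copy ColE1/pUC-type origin and selected with ampicillin via the β-lactamase gene. An f1 origin, an SV40 origin and leftover lac, T7 and T3 cloning-vector elements are also annotated in the backbone. The catalogue lists a total size of 7,428 bp, while the sequenced record used for annotation is 7,410 nt.

The viral portion begins with an RSV promoter fused to a truncated 5' LTR, which drives production of the packageable genomic RNA. This is followed by the Ψ packaging signal with a gag fragment, the Rev response element for nuclear export, a cPPT/CTS, WPRE and a ΔU3 3' LTR that inactivates the LTR promoter after integration. Two expression units sit within this frame. A human U6 RNA polymerase III promoter transcribes the 20-nt HOTTIP-targeting spacer, which was cloned into the BsmBI site, joined to the S. pyogenes Cas9 guide scaffold. An EF-1α core (EFS) promoter expresses EGFP. No drug resistance gene for mammalian cells is present, so EGFP is the only marker for identifying or sorting transduced cells.

The plasmid encodes no Cas9 or dCas9, so a dCas9-activator fusion must be supplied separately. The stated purpose is dCas9-mediated transcriptional activation (CRISPRa) of endogenous HOTTIP in mammalian cells. The associated work examined HOTTIP in hematopoietic stem cell self-renewal and leukemia-like disease.
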