Features (pLannotate 1.2.2; 27 found; start..end, strand, type, name):
      6..232     +  promoter       RSV promoter: Rous sarcoma virus enhancer/promoter
    233..413     +  LTR            5' LTR (truncated): truncated 5' long terminal repeat (LTR) from HIV-1
    460..585     +  misc_feature   HIV-1 Ψ: packaging signal of human immunodeficiency virus type 1
    569..932     +  CDS            HIV-1 gag (fragment): gag protein from human immunodeficiency virus 1; gag
   1078..1311    +  misc_feature   RRE: The Rev response element (RRE) of HIV-1 allows for Rev-dependent mRNA export from the nucleus to the cytoplasm.
   1688..1714    +  CDS            Rev (fragment): human immunodeficiency virus 1 (HIV-1) Rev protein; rev; enhances nuclear export of unspliced and incompletely spliced viral mRNAs
   1718..1958    +  promoter       U6 promoter: RNA polymerase III promoter for human U6 snRNA
   1987..2062    +  misc_RNA       gRNA scaffold: guide RNA scaffold for the Streptococcus pyogenes CRISPR/Cas9 system
   2110..2227    +  misc_feature   cPPT/CTS: central polypurine tract and central termination sequence of HIV-1
   2296..2507    +  promoter       EF-1α core promoter: core promoter for human elongation factor EF-1α
   2533..3252    +  CDS            EGFP: the original enhanced GFP (Yang et al., 1996) mammalian codon-optimized
   3268..3856    +  misc_feature   WPRE: woodchuck hepatitis virus posttranscriptional regulatory element
   3907..3926    +  misc_feature   cPPT/CTS (fragment): central polypurine tract and central termination sequence of HIV-1
   3928..4161    +  LTR            3' LTR (ΔU3): self-inactivating 3' long terminal repeat (LTR) from HIV-1
   4239..4360    +  polyA_signal   SV40 poly(A) signal: SV40 polyadenylation signal
   4400..4535    +  rep_origin     SV40 ori: SV40 origin of replication
   4556..4574    -  promoter       T7 promoter: promoter for bacteriophage T7 RNA polymerase
   4582..4737    +  CDS            lacZα (fragment): LacZα fragment of β-galactosidase; lacZ fragment
   4742..5170    +  rep_origin     f1 ori (sequence partly withheld): f1 bacteriophage origin of replication; arrow indicates direction of (+) strand synthesis
   5223..5327    +  promoter       AmpR promoter: bla
   5328..6188    +  CDS            AmpR: β-lactamase; bla; confers resistance to ampicillin, carbenicillin, and related antibiotics
   6359..6947    +  rep_origin     ori: high-copy-number ColE1/pMB1/pBR322/pUC origin of replication
   7130..7222    +  CDS            lacI (fragment): lac repressor; lacI; The lac repressor binds to the lac operator to inhibit transcription in E. coli. This inhibition can be relieved by adding lactose or isopropyl-β-D-thiogalactopyranoside (IPTG).
   7235..7256    +  protein_bind   CAP binding site: CAP binding activates transcription in the presence of cAMP. E. coli catabolite activator protein
   7271..7301    +  promoter       lac promoter: promoter for the E. coli lac operon
   7309..7325    +  protein_bind   lac operator: The lac repressor binds to the lac operator to inhibit transcription in E. coli. This inhibition can be relieved by adding lactose or isopropyl-β-D-thiogalactopyranoside (IPTG). lac repressor encoded by lacI
   7370..7388    +  promoter       T3 promoter: promoter for bacteriophage T3 RNA polymerase
>Addgene plasmid #134990 | pLKO5-SgHottip-GFP-CRISPRa | addgene full sequence | sequence record 267203 | Addgene NGS Result
CTTAATGTAGTCTTATGCAATACTCTTGTAGTCTTGCAACATGGTAACGATGAGTTAGCAACATGCCTTA
CAAGGAGAGAAAAAGCACCGTGCATGCCGATTGGTGGAAGTAAGGTGGTACGATCGTGCCTTATTAGGAA
GGCAACAGACGGGTCTGACATGGATTGGACGAACCACTGAATTGCCGCATTGCAGAGATATTGTATTTAA
GTGCCTAGCTCGATACATAAACGGGTCTCTCTGGTTAGACCAGATCTGAGCCTGGGAGCTCTCTGGCTAA
CTAGGGAACCCACTGCTTAAGCCTCAATAAAGCTTGCCTTGAGTGCTTCAAGTAGTGTGTGCCCGTCTGT
TGTGTGACTCTGGTAACTAGAGATCCCTCAGACCCTTTTAGTCAGTGTGGAAAATCTCTAGCAGTGGCGC
CCGAACAGGGACTTGAAAGCGAAAGGGAAACCAGAGGAGCTCTCTCGACGCAGGACTCGGCTTGCTGAAG
CGCGCACGGCAAGAGGCGAGGGGCGGCGACTGGTGAGTACGCCAAAAATTTTGACTAGCGGAGGCTAGAA
GGAGAGAGATGGGTGCGAGAGCGTCAGTATTAAGCGGGGGAGAATTAGATCGCGATGGGAAAAAATTCGG
TTAAGGCCAGGGGGAAAGAAAAAATATAAATTAAAACATATAGTATGGGCAAGCAGGGAGCTAGAACGAT
TCGCAGTTAATCCTGGCCTGTTAGAAACATCAGAAGGCTGTAGACAAATACTGGGACAGCTACAACCATC
CCTTCAGACAGGATCAGAAGAACTTAGATCATTATATAATACAGTAGCAACCCTCTATTGTGTGCATCAA
AGGATAGAGATAAAAGACACCAAGGAAGCTTTAGACAAGATAGAGGAAGAGCAAAACAAAAGTAAGACCA
CCGCACAGCAAGCGGCCGCTGATCTTCAGACCTGGAGGAGGAGATATGAGGGACAATTGGAGAAGTGAAT
TATATAAATATAAAGTAGTAAAAATTGAACCATTAGGAGTAGCACCCACCAAGGCAAAGAGAAGAGTGGT
GCAGAGAGAAAAAAGAGCAGTGGGAATAGGAGCTTTGTTCCTTGGGTTCTTGGGAGCAGCAGGAAGCACT
ATGGGCGCAGCGTCAATGACGCTGACGGTACAGGCCAGACAATTATTGTCTGGTATAGTGCAGCAGCAGA
ACAATTTGCTGAGGGCTATTGAGGCGCAACAGCATCTGTTGCAACTCACAGTCTGGGGCATCAAGCAGCT
CCAGGCAAGAATCCTGGCTGTGGAAAGATACCTAAAGGATCAACAGCTCCTGGGGATTTGGGGTTGCTCT
GGAAAACTCATTTGCACCACTGCTGTGCCTTGGAATGCTAGTTGGAGTAATAAATCTCTGGAACAGATTT
GGAATCACACGACCTGGATGGAGTGGGACAGAGAAATTAACAATTACACAAGCTTAATACACTCCTTAAT
TGAAGAATCGCAAAACCAGCAAGAAAAGAATGAACAAGAATTATTGGAATTAGATAAATGGGCAAGTTTG
TGGAATTGGTTTAACATAACAAATTGGCTGTGGTATATAAAATTATTCATAATGATAGTAGGAGGCTTGG
TAGGTTTAAGAATAGTTTTTGCTGTACTTTCTATAGTGAATAGAGTTAGGCAGGGATATTCACCATTATC
GTTTCAGACCCACCTCCCAACCCCGAGGGGACCCAGAGAGGGCCTATTTCCCATGATTCCTTCATATTTG
CATATACGATACAAGGCTGTTAGAGAGATAATTAGAATTAATTTGACTGTAAACACAAAGATATTAGTAC
AAAATACGTGACGTAGAAAGTAATAATTTCTTGGGTAGTTTGCAGTTTTAAAATTATGTTTTAAAATGGA
CTATCATATGCTTACCGTAACTTGAAAGTATTTCGATTTCTTGGCTTTATATATCTTGTGGAAAGGACGA
AACACCGGCCGCGCACCATTCACCCGGTTTTAGAGCTAGAAATAGCAAGTTAAAATAAGGCTAGTCCGTT
ATCAACTTGAAAAAGTGGCACCGAGTCGGTGCTTTTTTGAATTCTAGATCTTGAGACAAATGGCAGTATT
CATCCACAATTTTAAAAGAAAAGGGGGGATTGGGGGGTACAGTGCAGGGGAAAGAATAGTAGACATAATA
GCAACAGACATACAAACTAAAGAATTACAAAAACAAATTACAAAAATTCAAAATTTTCGGGTTTATTACA
GGGACAGCAGAGATCCACTTTGGCGCCGGCTCGAGTGGCTCCGGTGCCCGTCAGTGGGCAGAGCGCACAT
CGCCCACAGTCCCCGAGAAGTTGGGGGGAGGGGTCGGCAATTGAACCGGTGCCTAGAGAAGGTGGCGCGG
GGTAAACTGGGAAAGTGATGTCGTGTACTGGCTCCGCCTTTTTCCCGAGGGTGGGGGAGAACCGTATATA
AGTGCAGTAGTCGCCGTGAACGTTCTTTTTCGCAACGGGTTTGCCGCCAGAACACAGGTGTCGTGACGCG
GGATCCGCCACCATGGTGAGCAAGGGCGAGGAGCTGTTCACCGGGGTGGTGCCCATCCTGGTCGAGCTGG
ACGGCGACGTAAACGGCCACAAGTTCAGCGTGTCCGGCGAGGGCGAGGGCGATGCCACCTACGGCAAGCT
GACCCTGAAGTTCATCTGCACCACCGGCAAGCTGCCCGTGCCCTGGCCCACCCTCGTGACCACCCTGACC
TACGGCGTGCAGTGCTTCAGCCGCTACCCCGACCACATGAAGCAGCACGACTTCTTCAAGTCCGCCATGC
CCGAAGGCTACGTCCAGGAGCGCACCATCTTCTTCAAGGACGACGGCAACTACAAGACCCGCGCCGAGGT
GAAGTTCGAGGGCGACACCCTGGTGAACCGCATCGAGCTGAAGGGCATCGACTTCAAGGAGGACGGCAAC
ATCCTGGGGCACAAGCTGGAGTACAACTACAACAGCCACAACGTCTATATCATGGCCGACAAGCAGAAGA
ACGGCATCAAGGTGAACTTCAAGATCCGCCACAACATCGAGGACGGCAGCGTGCAGCTCGCCGACCACTA
CCAGCAGAACACCCCCATCGGCGACGGCCCCGTGCTGCTGCCCGACAACCACTACCTGAGCACCCAGTCC
GCCCTGAGCAAAGACCCCAACGAGAAGCGCGATCACATGGTCCTGCTGGAGTTCGTGACCGCCGCCGGGA
TCACTCTCGGCATGGACGAGCTGTACAAGTAAACGCGTTAAGTCGACAATCAACCTCTGGATTACAAAAT
TTGTGAAAGATTGACTGGTATTCTTAACTATGTTGCTCCTTTTACGCTATGTGGATACGCTGCTTTAATG
CCTTTGTATCATGCTATTGCTTCCCGTATGGCTTTCATTTTCTCCTCCTTGTATAAATCCTGGTTGCTGT
CTCTTTATGAGGAGTTGTGGCCCGTTGTCAGGCAACGTGGCGTGGTGTGCACTGTGTTTGCTGACGCAAC
CCCCACTGGTTGGGGCATTGCCACCACCTGTCAGCTCCTTTCCGGGACTTTCGCTTTCCCCCTCCCTATT
GCCACGGCGGAACTCATCGCCGCCTGCCTTGCCCGCTGCTGGACAGGGGCTCGGCTGTTGGGCACTGACA
ATTCCGTGGTGTTGTCGGGGAAATCATCGTCCTTTCCTTGGCTGCTCGCCTGTGTTGCCACCTGGATTCT
GCGCGGGACGTCCTTCTGCTACGTCCCTTCGGCCCTCAATCCAGCGGACCTTCCTTCCCGCGGCCTGCTG
CCGGCTCTGCGGCCTCTTCCGCGTCTTCGCCTTCGCCCTCAGACGAGTCGGATCTCCCTTTGGGCCGCCT
CCCCGCGTCGACTTTAAGACCAATGACTTACAAGGCAGCTGTAGATCTTAGCCACTTTTTAAAAGAAAAG
GGGGGACTGGAAGGGCTAATTCACTCCCAACGAAGACAAGATCTGCTTTTTGCTTGTACTGGGTCTCTCT
GGTTAGACCAGATCTGAGCCTGGGAGCTCTCTGGCTAACTAGGGAACCCACTGCTTAAGCCTCAATAAAG
CTTGCCTTGAGTGCTTCAAGTAGTGTGTGCCCGTCTGTTGTGTGACTCTGGTAACTAGAGATCCCTCAGA
CCCTTTTAGTCAGTGTGGAAAATCTCTAGCAGTACGTATAGTAGTTCATGTCATCTTATTATTCAGTATT
TATAACTTGCAAAGAAATGAATATCAGAGAGTGAGAGGAACTTGTTTATTGCAGCTTATAATGGTTACAA
ATAAAGCAATAGCATCACAAATTTCACAAATAAAGCATTTTTTTCACTGCATTCTAGTTGTGGTTTGTCC
AAACTCATCAATGTATCTTATCATGTCTGGCTCTAGCTATCCCGCCCCTAACTCCGCCCATCCCGCCCCT
AACTCCGCCCAGTTCCGCCCATTCTCCGCCCCATGGCTGACTAATTTTTTTTATTTATGCAGAGGCCGAG
GCCGCCTCGGCCTCTGAGCTATTCCAGAAGTAGTGAGGAGGCTTTTTTGGAGGCCTAGGGACGTACCCAA
TTCGCCCTATAGTGAGTCGTATTACGCGCGCTCACTGGCCGTCGTTTTACAACGTCGTGACTGGGAAAAC
CCTGGCGTTACCCAACTTAATCGCCTTGCAGCACATCCCCCTTTCGCCAGCTGGCGTAATAGCGAAGAGG
CCCGCACCGATCGCCCTTCCCAACAGTTGCGCAGCCTGAATGGCGAATGGG
[124 nt withheld, positions 4742-4865]
C
[91 nt withheld, positions 4867-4957]
A
[49 nt withheld, positions 4959-5007]
CCTTTGACGTTGGAGTCCACGTTCTTT
[37 nt withheld, positions 5035-5071]
ACCCTATCTCGGTCTATTCTTTTGATTTATAAGGGATTTTGCCGATTTCGGCCTATTGGTTAAAAAATGA
GCTGATTTAACAAAAATTTAACGCGAATTTTAACAAAATATTAACGCTTACAATTTAGGTGGCACTTTTC
GGGGAAATGTGCGCGGAACCCCTATTTGTTTATTTTTCTAAATACATTCAAATATGTATCCGCTCATGAG
ACAATAACCCTGATAAATGCTTCAATAATATTGAAAAAGGAAGAGTATGAGTATTCAACATTTCCGTGTC
GCCCTTATTCCCTTTTTTGCGGCATTTTGCCTTCCTGTTTTTGCTCACCCAGAAACGCTGGTGAAAGTAA
AAGATGCTGAAGATCAGTTGGGTGCACGAGTGGGTTACATCGAACTGGATCTCAACAGCGGTAAGATCCT
TGAGAGTTTTCGCCCCGAAGAACGTTTTCCAATGATGAGCACTTTTAAAGTTCTGCTATGTGGCGCGGTA
TTATCCCGTATTGACGCCGGGCAAGAGCAACTCGGTCGCCGCATACACTATTCTCAGAATGACTTGGTTG
AGTACTCACCAGTCACAGAAAAGCATCTTACGGATGGCATGACAGTAAGAGAATTATGCAGTGCTGCCAT
AACCATGAGTGATAACACTGCGGCCAACTTACTTCTGACAACGATCGGAGGACCGAAGGAGCTAACCGCT
TTTTTGCACAACATGGGGGATCATGTAACTCGCCTTGATCGTTGGGAACCGGAGCTGAATGAAGCCATAC
CAAACGACGAGCGTGACACCACGATGCCTGTAGCAATGGCAACAACGTTGCGCAAACTATTAACTGGCGA
ACTACTTACTCTAGCTTCCCGGCAACAATTAATAGACTGGATGGAGGCGGATAAAGTTGCAGGACCACTT
CTGCGCTCGGCCCTTCCGGCTGGCTGGTTTATTGCTGATAAATCTGGAGCCGGTGAGCGTGGGTCTCGCG
GTATCATTGCAGCACTGGGGCCAGATGGTAAGCCCTCCCGTATCGTAGTTATCTACACGACGGGGAGTCA
GGCAACTATGGATGAACGAAATAGACAGATCGCTGAGATAGGTGCCTCACTGATTAAGCATTGGTAACTG
TCAGACCAAGTTTACTCATATATACTTTAGATTGATTTAAAACTTCATTTTTAATTTAAAAGGATCTAGG
TGAAGATCCTTTTTGATAATCTCATGACCAAAATCCCTTAACGTGAGTTTTCGTTCCACTGAGCGTCAGA
CCCCGTAGAAAAGATCAAAGGATCTTCTTGAGATCCTTTTTTTCTGCGCGTAATCTGCTGCTTGCAAACA
AAAAAACCACCGCTACCAGCGGTGGTTTGTTTGCCGGATCAAGAGCTACCAACTCTTTTTCCGAAGGTAA
CTGGCTTCAGCAGAGCGCAGATACCAAATACTGTTCTTCTAGTGTAGCCGTAGTTAGGCCACCACTTCAA
GAACTCTGTAGCACCGCCTACATACCTCGCTCTGCTAATCCTGTTACCAGTGGCTGCTGCCAGTGGCGAT
AAGTCGTGTCTTACCGGGTTGGACTCAAGACGATAGTTACCGGATAAGGCGCAGCGGTCGGGCTGAACGG
GGGGTTCGTGCACACAGCCCAGCTTGGAGCGAACGACCTACACCGAACTGAGATACCTACAGCGTGAGCT
ATGAGAAAGCGCCACGCTTCCCGAAGGGAGAAAGGCGGACAGGTATCCGGTAAGCGGCAGGGTCGGAACA
GGAGAGCGCACGAGGGAGCTTCCAGGGGGAAACGCCTGGTATCTTTATAGTCCTGTCGGGTTTCGCCACC
TCTGACTTGAGCGTCGATTTTTGTGATGCTCGTCAGGGGGGCGGAGCCTATGGAAAAACGCCAGCAACGC
GGCCTTTTTACGGTTCCTGGCCTTTTGCTGGCCTTTTGCTCACATGTTCTTTCCTGCGTTATCCCCTGAT
TCTGTGGATAACCGTATTACCGCCTTTGAGTGAGCTGATACCGCTCGCCGCAGCCGAACGACCGAGCGCA
GCGAGTCAGTGAGCGAGGAAGCGGAAGAGCGCCCAATACGCAAACCGCCTCTCCCCGCGCGTTGGCCGAT
TCATTAATGCAGCTGGCACGACAGGTTTCCCGACTGGAAAGCGGGCAGTGAGCGCAACGCAATTAATGTG
AGTTAGCTCACTCATTAGGCACCCCAGGCTTTACACTTTATGCTTCCGGCTCGTATGTTGTGTGGAATTG
TGAGCGGATAACAATTTCACACAGGAAACAGCTATGACCATGATTACGCCAAGCGCGCAATTAACCCTCA
CTAAAGGGAACAAAAGCTGGAGCTGCAAG
